>Addgene plasmid #103409 | LSB-hsa-miR-30a-3p | depositor full sequence | sequence record 195867 | Full Sequence
AATTGAGGGGATAACGCAGGAAAGAACATGTGAGCAAAAGGCCAGCAAAAGGCCAGGAACCGTAAAAAGG
CCGCGTTGCTGGCGTTTTTCCATAGGCTCCGCCCCCCTGACGAGCATCACAAAAATCGACGCTCAAGTCA
GAGGTGGCGAAACCCGACAGGACTATAAAGATACCAGGCGTTTCCCCCTGGAAGCTCCCTCGTGCGCTCT
CCTGTTCCGACCCTGCCGCTTACCGGATACCTGTCCGCCTTTCTCCCTTCGGGAAGCGTGGCGCTTTCTC
ATAGCTCACGCTGTAGGTATCTCAGTTCGGTGTAGGTCGTTCGCTCCAAGCTGGGCTGTGTGCACGAACC
CCCCGTTCAGCCCGACCGCTGCGCCTTATCCGGTAACTATCGTCTTGAGTCCAACCCGGTAAGACACGAC
TTATCGCCACTGGCAGCAGCCACTGGTAACAGGATTAGCAGAGCGAGGTATGTAGGCGGTGCTACAGAGT
TCTTGAAGTGGTGGCCTAACTACGGCTACACTAGAAGAACAGTATTTGGTATCTGCGCTCTGCTGAAGCC
AGTTACCTTCGGAAAAAGAGTTGGTAGCTCTTGATCCGGCAAACAAACCACCGCTGGTAGCGGTGGTTTT
TTTGTTTGCAAGCAGCAGATTACGCGCAGAAAAAAAGGATCTCAAGAAGATCCTTTGATCTTTTCTACGG
GGTCTGACGCTCAGTGGAACGAAAACTCACGTTAAGGGATTTTGGTCATGAGATTATCAAAAAGGATCTT
CACCTAGATCCTTTTAAATTAAAAATGAAGTTTTAAATCAATCTAAAGTATATATGAGTAAACTTGGTCT
GACAGTTACCAATGCTTAATCAGTGAGGCACCTATCTCAGCGATCTGTCTATTTCGTTCATCCATAGTTG
CCTGACTCCCCGTCGTGTAGATAACTACGATACGGGAGGGCTTACCATCTGGCCCCAGTGCTGCAATGAT
ACCGCGAGAACCACGCTCACCGGCTCCAGATTTATCAGCAATAAACCAGCCAGCCGGAAGGGCCGAGCGC
AGAAGTGGTCCTGCAACTTTATCCGCCTCCATCCAGTCTATTAATTGTTGCCGGGAAGCTAGAGTAAGTA
GTTCGCCAGTTAATAGTTTGCGCAACGTTGTTGCCATTGCTACAGGCATCGTGGTGTCACGCTCGTCGTT
TGGTATGGCTTCATTCAGCTCCGGTTCCCAACGATCAAGGCGAGTTACATGATCCCCCATGTTGTGCAAA
AAAGCGGTTAGCTCCTTCGGTCCTCCGATCGTTGTCAGAAGTAAGTTGGCCGCAGTGTTATCACTCATGG
TTATGGCAGCACTGCATAATTCTCTTACTGTCATGCCATCCGTAAGATGCTTTTCTGTGACTGGTGAGTA
CTCAACCAAGTCATTCTGAGAATAGTGTATGCGGCGACCGAGTTGCTCTTGCCCGGCGTCAATACGGGAT
AATACCGCGCCACATAGCAGAACTTTAAAAGTGCTCATCATTGGAAAACGTTCTTCGGGGCGAAAACTCT
CAAGGATCTTACCGCTGTTGAGATCCAGTTCGATGTAACCCACTCGTGCACCCAACTGATCTTCAGCATC
TTTTACTTTCACCAGCGTTTCTGGGTGAGCAAAAACAGGAAGGCAAAATGCCGCAAAAAAGGGAATAAGG
GCGACACGGAAATGTTGAATACTCATACTCTTCCTTTTTCAATATTATTGAAGCATTTATCAGGGTTATT
GTCTCATGAGCGGATACATATTTGAATGTAGCTCCGAATTTCTCGAGGGCTTGTCGACGACGGCGGTCTC
CGTCGTCAGGATCATGAATTCGACCCGCCTGCCACCATGACCGAGTACAAGCCCACGGTGCGCCTCGCCA
CCCGCGACGACGTCCCCCGGGCCGTACGCACCCTCGCCGCCGCGTTCGCCGACTACCCCGCCACGCGCCA
CACCGTCGACCCGGACCGCCACATCGAGCGGGTCACCGAGCTGCAAGAACTCTTCCTCACGCGCGTCGGG
CTCGACATCGGCAAGGTGTGGGTCGCGGACGACGGCGCCGCGGTGGCGGTCTGGACCACGCCGGAGAGCG
TCGAAGCGGGGGCGGTGTTCGCCGAGATCGGCCCGCGCATGGCCGAGTTGAGCGGTTCCCGGCTGGCCGC
GCAGCAACAGATGGAAGGCCTCCTGGCGCCGCACCGGCCCAAGGAGCCCGCGTGGTTCCTGGCCACCGTC
GGCGTCTCGCCCGACCACCAGGGCAAGGGTCTGGGCAGCGCCGTCGTGCTCCCCGGAGTGGAGGCGGCCG
AGCGCGCCGGGGTGCCCGCCTTCCTGGAGACATCCGCGCCCCGCAACCTCCCCTTCTACGAGCGGCTCGG
CTTCACCGTCACCGCCGACGTCGAGGTGCCCGAAGGACCGCGCACCTGGTGCATGACCCGCAAGCCCGGT
GCCTGATACGCGTGAATTCACTCCTCAGGTGCAGGCTGCCTATCAGAAGGTGGTGGCTGGTGTGGCCAAT
GCCCTGGCTCACAAATACCACTGAGATCTTTTTCCCTCTGCCAAAAATTATGGGGACATCATGAAGCCCC
TTGAGCATCTGACTTCTGGCTAATAAAGGAAATTTATTTTCATTGCAATAGTGTGTTGGAATTTTTTGTG
TCTCTCACTCGGAAGGACATATGGGAGGGCAAATCATTTAAAACATCAGAATGAGTATTTGGTTTAGAGT
TTGGCAACATATGCCCATATGCTGGCTGCCATGAACAAAGGTTGGCTATAAAGAGGTCATCAGTATATGA
AACAGCCCCCTGCTGTCCATTCCTTATTCCATAGAAAAGCCTTGACTTGAGGTTAGATTTTTTTTATATT
TTGTTTTGTGTTATTTTTTTCTTTAACATCCCTAAAATTTTCCTTACATGTTTTACTAGCCAGATTTTTC
CTCCTCTCCTGACTACTCCCAGTCATAGCTGTCCCTCTTCTCTTATGGAGATCCCTCGACCTGCAGCCCA
AGCTTGAATTCTCTAGAATTACCCTGTTATCCCTATGCTTGGTTTACCGAGCTCTTATTGGTTTTCAAAC
TTCATTGACTGTGCCCAACGCGCCTGGGAGCTCACGGGGACAGCCCCCCCCCAAAGCCCCCAGGGATGTA
ATTACGTCCCTCCCCCGCTAGGGGGCAGCAGCGAGCCGCCCGGGGCTCCGCTCCGGTCCGGCGCTCCCCC
CGCATCCCCGAGCCGGCAGCGTGCGGGGACAGCCCGGGCACGGGGAAGGTGGCACGGGATCGCTTTCCTC
TGAACGCTTCTCGCTGCTCTTTGAGCCTGCAGACACCTGGGGGGATACGGGGAAAAAGCTAGGCTGAAAG
ACCGGTTCTTAGAATGACACGCGCCTGGGAGCTCACGGGGACAGCCCCCCCCCAAAGCCCCCAGGGATGT
AATTACGTCCCTCCCCCGCTAGGGGGCAGCAGCGAGCCGCCCGGGGCTCCGCTCCGGTCCGGCGCTCCCC
CCGCATCCCCGAGCCGGCAGCGTGCGGGGACAGCCCGGGCACGGGGAAGGTGGCACGGGATCGCTTTCCT
CTGAACGCTTCTCGCTGCTCTTTGAGCCTGCAGACACCTGGGGGGATACGGGGAAAAAGCTAACTTCTGA
GACGACAACTTTGTATAGAAAAGTTGGCTCCGAATTCGCCCTTGACAGCAGAGATCCAGTTTGGTTAATT
AATTGGCTCCGGTGCCCGTCAGTGGGCAGAGCGCACATCGCCCACAGTCCCCGAGAAGTTGTGGGGAGGG
GTCGGCAATTGAACCGGTGCCTAGAGAAGGTGGCGCGGGGTAAACTGGGAAAGTGATGTCGTGTACTGGC
TCCGCCTTTTTCCCGAGGGTGGGGGAGAACCGTATATAAGTGCAGTAGTCGCCGTGAACGTTCTTTTTCG
CAACGGGTTTGCCGCCAGAACACAGGTAAGTGCCGTGTGTGGTTCCCGCGGGCCTGGCCTCTTTACGGGT
TATGGCCCTTGCGTGCCTTGAATTACTTCCACCTGGCTGCAGTACGTGATTCTTGATCCCGAGCTTCGGG
TTGGAAGTGGGTGGGAGAGTTCGAGGCCTTGCGCTTAAGGAGCCCCTTCGCCTCGTGCTTGAGTTGAGGC
CTGGCCTGGGCGCTGGGGCCGCCGCGTGCGAATCTGGTGGCACCTTCGCGCCTGTCTCGCTGCTTTCGAT
AAGTCTCTAGCCATTTAAAATTTTTGATGACCTGCTGCGACGCTTTTTTTCTGGCAAGATAGTCTTGTAA
ATGCGGGCCAAGATCTGCACACTGGTATTTCGGTTTTTGGGGCCGCGGGCGGCGACGGGGCCCGTGCGTC
CCAGCGCACATGTTCGGCGAGGCGGGGCCTGCGAGCGCGGCCACCGAGAATCGGACGGGGGTAGTCTCAA
GCTGGCCGGCCTGCTCTGGTGCCTGGCCTCGCGCCGCCGTGTATCGCCCCGCCCTGGGCGGCAAGGCTGG
CCCGGTCGGCACCAGTTGCGTGAGCGGAAAGATGGCCGCTTCCCGGCCCTGCTGCAGGGAGCTCAAAATG
GAGGACGCGGCGCTCGGGAGAGCGGGCGGGTGAGTCACCCACACAAAGGAAAAGGGCCTTTCCGTCCTCA
GCCGTCGCTTCATGTGACTCCACGGAGTACCGGGCGCCGTCCAGGCACCTCGATTAGTTCTCGAGCTTTT
GGAGTACGTCGTCTTTAGGTTGGGGGGAGGGGTTTTATGCGATGGAGTTTCCCCACACTGAGTGGGTGGA
GACTGAAGTTAGGCCAGCTTGGCACTTGATGTAATTCTCCTTGGAATTTGCCCTTTTTGAGTTTGGATCT
TGGTTCATTCTCAAGCCTCAGACAGTGGTTCAAAGTTTTTTTCTTCCATTTCAGGTGTCGTGAGAAGGGC
GAATTCGACCCAAGTTTGTACAAAAAAGCAGGCTGGATCCAGGTGCCACCATGGTGAGCGAGCTGATTAA
GGAGAACATGCACATGAAGCTGTACATGGAGGGCACCGTGAACAACCACCACTTCAAGTGCACATCCGAG
GGCGAAGGCAAGCCCTACGAGGGCACCCAGACCATGAGAATCAAGGCGGTCGAGGGCGGCCCTCTCCCCT
TCGCCTTCGACATCCTGGCTACCAGCTTCATGTACGGCAGCAAAACCTTCATCAACCACACCCAGGGCAT
CCCCGACTTCTTTAAGCAGTCCTTCCCCGAGGGCTTCACATGGGAGAGAGTCACCACATACGAAGATGGG
GGCGTGCTGACCGCTACCCAGGACACCAGCCTCCAGGACGGCTGCCTCATCTACAACGTCAAGATCAGAG
GGGTGAACTTCCCATCCAACGGCCCTGTGATGCAGAAGAAAACACTCGGCTGGGAGGCCTCCACCGAGAC
ACTGTACCCCGCTGACGGCGGCCTGGAAGGCAGAGCCGACATGGCCCTGAAGCTCGTGGGCGGGGGCCAC
CTGATCTGCAACCTTAAGACCACATACAGATCCAAGAAACCCGCTAAGAACCTCAAGATGCCCGGCGTCT
ACTATGTGGACAGGAGACTGGAAAGAATCAAGGAGGCCGACAAAGAGACATACGTCGAGCAGCACGAGGT
GGCTGTGGCCAGATACTGCGACCTCCCTAGCAAACTGGGGCACAAACTTAATTGAGAATTCTACCACCCA
GCTTTCTTGTACAAAGTGGTACGTCTCAAGACCAGAGGTCTCTGCTTAGGTCGTCGCTGCAAACATCCGA
CTGAAAGGCTGCAAACATCCGACTGAAAGGCTGCAAACATCCGACTGAAAGGCTGCAAACATCCGACTGA
AAGCAACCAGAAGAGACCTGTGCTTCACTCCTCAGGTGCAGGCTGCCTATCAGAAGGTGGTGGCTGGTGT
GGCCAATGCCCTGGCTCACAAATACCACTGAGATCTTTTTCCCTCTGCCAAAAATTATGGGGACATCATG
AAGCCCCTTGAGCATCTGACTTCTGGCTAATAAAGGAAATTTATTTTCATTGCAATAGTGTGTTGGAATT
TTTTGTGTCTCTCACTCGGAAGGACATATGGGAGGGCAAATCATTTAAAACATCAGAATGAGTATTTGGT
TTAGAGTTTGGCAACATATGCCCATATGCTGGCTGCCATGAACAAAGGTTGGCTATAAAGAGGTCATCAG
TATATGAAACAGCCCCCTGCTGTCCATTCCTTATTCCATAGAAAAGCCTTGACTTGAGGTTAGATTTTTT
TTATATTTTGTTTTGTGTTATTTTTTTCTTTAACATCCCTAAAATTTTCCTTACATGTTTTACTAGCCAG
ATTTTTCCTCCTCTCCTGACTACTCCCAGTCATAGCTGTCCCTCTTCTCTTATGGAGATCCCGAGCGGTG
CGTTTTTATGCTTGTAGTATTGTATAATGTTTTTAAGATCCAAGCTTCTGACCTCTTCTCTTCCTCCCAC
AGGGCCTCGAGACAATTGCATCGATGGTACCAGTGAAAGTCTGCAATGAATTCGAGTTGGCGCGCCTGTC
ATTCTAAATCTCTCTTTCAGCCTAAAGCTTTTTCCCCGTATCCCCCCAGGTGTCTGCAGGCTCAAAGAGC
AGCGAGAAGCGTTCAGAGGAAAGCGATCCCGTGCCACCTTCCCCGTGCCCGGGCTGTCCCCGCACGCTGC
CGGCTCGGGGATGCGGGGGGAGCGCCGGACCGGAGCGGAGCCCCGGGCGGCTCGCTGCTGCCCCCTAGCG
GGGGAGGGACGTAATTACATCCCTGGGGGCTTTGGGAGGGGGCTGTCCCCGTGAGCTCCCAGGCGCGCCT
GTCATTCTAAATCTCTCTTTCAGCCTAAAGCTTTTTCCCCGTATCCCCCCAGGTGTCTGCAGGCTCAAAG
AGCAGCGAGAAGCGTTCAGAGGAAAGCGATCCCGTGCCACCTTCCCCGTGCCCGGGCTGTCCCCGCACGC
TGCCGGCTCGGGGATGCGGGGGGAGCGCCGGACCGGAGCGGAGCCCCGGGCGGCTCGCTGCTGCCCCCTA
GCGGGGGAGGGACGTAATTACATCCCTGGGGGCTTTGGGGGGGGGCTGTCCCCGTGAGCTCCCAGGCGCG
CCAACTCGGTACCGTATCGATGTCGACGTTAACGCTAGTGATATCAACTTTGTATAGAAAAGTTGGCTCC
GAATTCGCCCTTGACAGCAGAGATCCAGTTTGGTTAATTAATTGGCTCCGGTGCCCGTCAGTGGGCAGAG
CGCACATCGCCCACAGTCCCCGAGAAGTTGTGGGGAGGGGTCGGCAATTGAACCGGTGCCTAGAGAAGGT
GGCGCGGGGTAAACTGGGAAAGTGATGTCGTGTACTGGCTCCGCCTTTTTCCCGAGGGTGGGGGAGAACC
GTATATAAGTGCAGTAGTCGCCGTGAACGTTCTTTTTCGCAACGGGTTTGCCGCCAGAACACAGGTAAGT
GCCGTGTGTGGTTCCCGCGGGCCTGGCCTCTTTACGGGTTATGGCCCTTGCGTGCCTTGAATTACTTCCA
CCTGGCTGCAGTACGTGATTCTTGATCCCGAGCTTCGGGTTGGAAGTGGGTGGGAGAGTTCGAGGCCTTG
CGCTTAAGGAGCCCCTTCGCCTCGTGCTTGAGTTGAGGCCTGGCCTGGGCGCTGGGGCCGCCGCGTGCGA
ATCTGGTGGCACCTTCGCGCCTGTCTCGCTGCTTTCGATAAGTCTCTAGCCATTTAAAATTTTTGATGAC
CTGCTGCGACGCTTTTTTTCTGGCAAGATAGTCTTGTAAATGCGGGCCAAGATCTGCACACTGGTATTTC
GGTTTTTGGGGCCGCGGGCGGCGACGGGGCCCGTGCGTCCCAGCGCACATGTTCGGCGAGGCGGGGCCTG
CGAGCGCGGCCACCGAGAATCGGACGGGGGTAGTCTCAAGCTGGCCGGCCTGCTCTGGTGCCTGGCCTCG
CGCCGCCGTGTATCGCCCCGCCCTGGGCGGCAAGGCTGGCCCGGTCGGCACCAGTTGCGTGAGCGGAAAG
ATGGCCGCTTCCCGGCCCTGCTGCAGGGAGCTCAAAATGGAGGACGCGGCGCTCGGGAGAGCGGGCGGGT
GAGTCACCCACACAAAGGAAAAGGGCCTTTCCGTCCTCAGCCGTCGCTTCATGTGACTCCACGGAGTACC
GGGCGCCGTCCAGGCACCTCGATTAGTTCTCGAGCTTTTGGAGTACGTCGTCTTTAGGTTGGGGGGAGGG
GTTTTATGCGATGGAGTTTCCCCACACTGAGTGGGTGGAGACTGAAGTTAGGCCAGCTTGGCACTTGATG
TAATTCTCCTTGGAATTTGCCCTTTTTGAGTTTGGATCTTGGTTCATTCTCAAGCCTCAGACAGTGGTTC
AAAGTTTTTTTCTTCCATTTCAGGTGTCGTGAGAAGGGCGAATTCGACCCAAGTTTGTACAAAAAAGCAG
GCTCGCCACCATGGTGAGCAAGGGCGAGGAGCTGTTCACCGGGGTGGTGCCCATCCTGGTCGAGCTGGAC
GGCGACGTAAACGGCCACAAGTTCAGCGTGAGGGGCGAGGGCGAGGGCGATGCCACCAACGGCAAGCTGA
CCCTGAAGTTCATCTGCACCACCGGCAAGCTGCCCGTGCCCTGGCCCACCCTCGTGACCACCCTGAGCCA
CGGCGTGCAGTGCTTCGCCCGCTACCCCGACCACATGAAGCAGCACGACTTCTTCAAGTCCGCCATGCCC
GAAGGCTACGTCCAGGAGCGCACCATCTTCTTCAAGGACGACGGCACCTACAAGACCCGCGCCGAGGTGA
AGTTCGAGGGCGACACCCTAGTGAACCGCATCGAGCTGAAGGGCGTCGACTTCAAGGAGGACGGCAACAT
CCTGGGGCACAAGCTGGAGTACAACTTCAACAGCCACAACATCTATATCATGGCCGTCAAGCAGAAGAAC
GGCATCAAGGTGAACTTCAAGATCCGCCACAACGTGGAGGACGGCAGCGTGCAGCTCGCCGACCACTACC
AGCAGAACACCCCCATCGGCGACGGCCCCGTGCTGCTGCCCGACAGCCACTACCTGAGCACCCAGTCCGT
GCTGAGCAAAGACCCCAACGAGAAGCGCGATCACATGGTCCTGCTGGAGTTCCGCACCGCCGCCGGGATC
ACTCTCGGCATGGACGAGCTGTACAAGTAATACCACCCAGCTTTCTTGTACAAAGTGGTACGCGTGAATT
CACTCCTCAGGTGCAGGCTGCCTATCAGAAGGTGGTGGCTGGTGTGGCCAATGCCCTGGCTCACAAATAC
CACTGAGATCTTTTTCCCTCTGCCAAAAATTATGGGGACATCATGAAGCCCCTTGAGCATCTGACTTCTG
GCTAATAAAGGAAATTTATTTTCATTGCAATAGTGTGTTGGAATTTTTTGTGTCTCTCACTCGGAAGGAC
ATATGGGAGGGCAAATCATTTAAAACATCAGAATGAGTATTTGGTTTAGAGTTTGGCAACATATGCCCAT
ATGCTGGCTGCCATGAACAAAGGTTGGCTATAAAGAGGTCATCAGTATATGAAACAGCCCCCTGCTGTCC
ATTCCTTATTCCATAGAAAAGCCTTGACTTGAGGTTAGATTTTTTTTATATTTTGTTTTGTGTTATTTTT
TTCTTTAACATCCCTAAAATTTTCCTTACATGTTTTACTAGCCAGATTTTTCCTCCTCTCCTGACTACTC
CCAGTCATAGCTGTCCCTCTTCTCTTATGGAGATCCCTCGACCTGCAGCCCAAGCTTGGCGTAATCATGG
TCATAGCTGTTTCCTGTGTGAAATTGTTATCCGCTCACAATTCCACACAACATACGAGCCGGAAGCATAA
AGTGTAAAGCCTGGGGTGCCTAATGAGTGAGCTAACTCACATTAATTGCGTTGCGCTCACTGCCCGCTTT
CCAGTCGGGAAACCTGTCGTGCCAGCGGATCGACAGTACTAAGCTTGGTCTAATACCCAATCTCTCGTCT
TATCCAGATGTTTTATACGCCTCTGGCCCGTGTCTCAAAATCTCTGATGTTACATTGCACAAGATAAAAT
AATATCATCATGAACAATAAAACTGTCTGCTTACATAAACAGTAATACAAGGGGTGTTATGAGCCATATT
CAACGGGAAACGTCGAGGCCGCGATTAAATTCCAACATGGATGCTGATTTATATGGGTATAAATGGGCTC
GCGATAATGTCGGGCAATCAGGTGCGACAATCTATCGCTTGTATGGGAAGCCCGATGCGCCAGAGTTGTT
TCTGAAACATGGCAAAGGTAGCGTTGCCAATGATGTTACAGATGAGATGGTCAGACTAAACTGGCTGACG
GAATTTATGCCTCTTCCGACCATCAAGCATTTTATCCGTACTCCTGATGATGCATGGTTACTCACCACTG
CGATCCCCGGAAAAACAGCATTCCAGGTATTAGAAGAATATCCTGATTCAGGTGAAAATATTGTTGATGC
GCTGGCAGTGTTCCTGCGCCGGTTGCATTCGATTCCTGTTTGTAATTGTCCTTTTAACAGCGATCGCGTA
TTTCGTCTCGCTCAGGCGCAATCACGAATGAATAACGGTTTGGTTGATGCGAGTGATTTTGATGACGAGC
GTAATGGCTGGCCTGTTGAACAAGTCTGGAAAGAAATGCATAAACTTTTGCCATTCTCACCGGATTCAGT
CGTCACTCATGGTGATTTCTCACTTGATAACCTTATTTTTGACGAGGGGAAATTAATAGGTTGTATTGAT
GTTGGACGAGTCGGAATCGCAGACCGATACCAGGATCTTGCCATCCTATGGAACTGCCTCGGTGAGTTTT
CTCCTTCATTACAGAAACGGCTTTTTCAAAAATATGGTATTGATAATCCTGATATGAATAAATTGCAGTT
TCATTTGATGCTCGATGAGTTTTTCTAATCAGAATTGGTTAATTGGTTGTAACACTGGCAGAGCATTACG
CTGACTTGACGGGACGGCGCAAGCTCATGACCAAAATCCCTTAACGTGAGTTACGCGTCGTTCCACTGAG
CGTCAGAGGTATCACTAGTATTACAGAGGTAAGTTATAACAGTCGCCTAACCC
Features (pLannotate 1.2.2; 28 found; start..end, strand, type, name):
     87..675     -  rep_origin     ori: high-copy-number ColE1/pMB1/pBR322/pUC origin of replication
    846..1706    -  CDS            AmpR: β-lactamase; bla; confers resistance to ampicillin, carbenicillin, and related antibiotics
   1707..1778    -  promoter       AmpR promoter: bla
   1857..2456    +  CDS            PuroR: puromycin N-acetyltransferase; pac from Streptomyces alboniger; confers resistance to puromycin
   2461..2541    +  CDS            HBB (fragment): HBB_PONPY - Experimental evidence at transcript level: Swiss-Prot protein existence level 2. Involved in oxygen transport from the lung to the various peripheral tissues. From Pongo pygmaeus (Bornean orangutan).
   2612..2667    +  polyA_signal   β-globin poly(A) signal: rabbit β-globin polyadenylation signal (Gil and Proudfoot, 1987)
   3646..3666    +  protein_bind   attB4: mutant version of attB; core recombination site for the Gateway® BP reaction BP Clonase™
   3734..3945    +  promoter       EF-1α core promoter: core promoter for human elongation factor EF-1α
   3946..4884    +  intron         EF-1α intron A: intron upstream of the start codon of human EF-1α
   4911..4931    +  protein_bind   attB1: mutant version of attB; core recombination site for the Gateway® BP reaction BP Clonase™
   4951..5646    +  CDS            mKate2: mKate2 is a basic (constitutively fluorescent) red fluorescent protein published in 2009, derived from Entacmaea quadricolor. It is reported to be a rapidly-maturing monomer with moderate acid sensitivity.
   5666..5690    -  protein_bind   attB2: mutant version of attB; recombination site for the Gateway® BP reaction BP Clonase™
   5834..5908    +  CDS            HBB (fragment): HBB_PONPY - Experimental evidence at transcript level: Swiss-Prot protein existence level 2. Involved in oxygen transport from the lung to the various peripheral tissues. From Pongo pygmaeus (Bornean orangutan).
   5979..6034    +  polyA_signal   β-globin poly(A) signal: rabbit β-globin polyadenylation signal (Gil and Proudfoot, 1987)
   6418..6443    +  misc_feature   SA: splice acceptor site
   7115..7135    +  protein_bind   attB4: mutant version of attB; core recombination site for the Gateway® BP reaction BP Clonase™
   7203..7414    +  promoter       EF-1α core promoter: core promoter for human elongation factor EF-1α
   7415..8353    +  intron         EF-1α intron A: intron upstream of the start codon of human EF-1α
   8380..8400    +  protein_bind   attB1: mutant version of attB; core recombination site for the Gateway® BP reaction BP Clonase™
   8411..9127    +  CDS            EBFP2: EBFP2 is a basic (constitutively fluorescent) blue fluorescent protein published in 2007, derived from Aequorea victoria. It is reported to be a rapidly-maturing monomer with moderate acid sensitivity.
   9135..9159    -  protein_bind   attB2: mutant version of attB; recombination site for the Gateway® BP reaction BP Clonase™
   9163..9243    +  CDS            HBB (fragment): HBB_PONPY - Experimental evidence at transcript level: Swiss-Prot protein existence level 2. Involved in oxygen transport from the lung to the various peripheral tissues. From Pongo pygmaeus (Bornean orangutan).
   9314..9369    +  polyA_signal   β-globin poly(A) signal: rabbit β-globin polyadenylation signal (Gil and Proudfoot, 1987)
   9752..9774    -  protein_bind   lac operator (fragment): The lac repressor binds to the lac operator to inhibit transcription in E. coli. This inhibition can be relieved by adding lactose or isopropyl-β-D-thiogalactopyranoside (IPTG). lac repressor encoded by lacI
   9778..9808    -  promoter       lac promoter: promoter for the E. coli lac operon
   9823..9844    -  protein_bind   CAP binding site: CAP binding activates transcription in the presence of cAMP. E. coli catabolite activator protein
   9857..9896    -  CDS            lacI (fragment): lac repressor; lacI; The lac repressor binds to the lac operator to inhibit transcription in E. coli. This inhibition can be relieved by adding lactose or isopropyl-β-D-thiogalactopyranoside (IPTG).
  10069..10878   +  CDS            KanR: aminoglycoside phosphotransferase; aph(3')-Ia; confers resistance to kanamycin in bacteria or G418 (Geneticin®) in eukaryotes
