[The description below was written by a language model from this plasmid's Addgene catalogue record and pLannotate feature annotations shown in this document.]
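Description:
LSB-hsa-miR-30a-3p is an 11 kb mammalian expression plasmid built on the Low Sensor Backbone (LSB) and designed as a two-colour fluorescent sensor of microRNA activity. It replicates in E. coli from a high-copy ColE1/pUC-type origin and carries both β-lactamase (AmpR) and an aph(3')-Ia kanamycin resistance gene, so it is selected with ampicillin and kanamycin together. A puromycin N-acetyltransferase coding sequence followed by a rabbit β-globin polyadenylation signal is also present for puromycin selection in mammalian cells. No promoter for it is annotated in the feature table.

The payload consists of two parallel transcription units, each driven by the human EF-1α core promoter with its intron A and terminated by a β-globin poly(A) signal. One unit encodes the red fluorescent protein mKate2 and, according to the record, carries the hsa-miR-30a-3p target in its 3' UTR. This target is not separately annotated, but would fall in the unannotated stretch between the mKate2 coding region and its poly(A) signal. The other unit encodes the blue protein EBFP2 without a target and serves as an internal reference. When miR-30a-3p is active in a transfected cell, mKate2 output is repressed while EBFP2 is unaffected, so the ratio of red to blue fluorescence reports miRNA activity independently of plasmid dose. attB4, attB1 and attB2 sites flanking the promoters and reporters are remnants of Gateway assembly, while the miRNA target was added by Gibson cloning.

The depositors note that the repeated poly(A) elements make the plasmid inherently unstable. They also report small discrepancies between the deposited sequence and the physical plasmid, including 10 bp insertions flanking the puromycin coding region that do not impair selection.
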