Addgene plasmid #103409: LSB-hsa-miR-30a-3p
Purpose: Used to sense miRNA activity using fluorescence based tools. hsa-miR-30a-3p target in 3' UTR of of mKate. miRNA activity can be measured by the repression of mKate2 relative to EBFP2 fluorescent proteins . Plasmid is inherently unstable; please see Depositor Comments
Depositing lab: Ron Weiss. Depositing organization: Massachusetts Institute of Technology. Publication: A mixed antagonistic/synergistic miRNA repression model enables accurate predictions of multi-input miRNA sensor activity. Gam JJ, Babb J, Weiss R. Nat Commun. 2018 Jun 22;9(1):2430. doi: 10.1038/s41467-018-04575-0. PubMed 29934631.
Backbone
  Vector backbone: Low Sensor Backbone (LSB)
  Vector type: Mammalian Expression, Synthetic Biology
Growth in bacteria
  Bacterial resistance: Ampicillin and Kanamycin, 100 & 50 μg/mL
  Growth temperature: 30°C
  Growth strain: NEB Stable
  Copy number: High Copy
Gene/Insert
  Gene/Insert name: hsa-miR-30a-3p target
  Species: H. sapiens (human)
  Entrez Gene: MIR30A (a.k.a. MIRN30A, mir-30a)
  Promoter: EF-1a
  Cloning method: Gibson Cloning
Terms and licenses: Academic/Nonprofit Terms; Industry Terms: Not Available to Industry
Depositor comments: Please note that this plasmid is inherently unstable due to a repeating poly A element. We recommend performing a diagnostic digest on multiple colonies upon receipt. The depositors would like to note the presence of several discrepancies between the depositor sequence and physical plasmid sequence. In particular, the sequences upstream and downstream of the puromycin coding region have 10 bp insertions which do not affect the ability to perform puromycin selection. The sequences for those regions within the physical plasmids are as follows: Upstream of Puro: GAATTCGACCGCCTGTCTCAAGGTGCCACC; Downstream of Puro: GCTTTGAGACTACGCGTGAATTCACTCCTC.
How to cite: LSB-hsa-miR-30a-3p was a gift from Ron Weiss (Addgene plasmid # 103409 ; http://n2t.net/addgene:103409 ; RRID:Addgene_103409)
