>Addgene plasmid #103409 | LSB-hsa-miR-30a-3p | depositor partial sequence | sequence record 195868 | hsa-miR-30a-3p target
GCTGCAAACATCCGACTGAAAG
