>Addgene plasmid #103409 | LSB-hsa-miR-30a-3p | addgene partial sequence | sequence record 272320 | mKate2-F 5'-ACCCGCTAAGAACCTCAAGA-3'
TCAAGGAGGCCGACAAAGAGACATACGTCGAGCAGCACGAGGTGGCTGTGGCCAGATACTGCGACCTCCC
TAGCAAACTGGGGCACAAACTTAATTGAGAATTCTACCACCCAGCTTTCTTGTACAAAGTGGTACGTCTC
AAGACCAGAGGTCTCTGCTTAGGTCGTCGCTGCAAACATCCGACTGAAAGGCTGCAAACATCCGACTGAA
AGGCTGCAAACATCCGACTGAAAGGCTGCAAACATCCGACTGAAAGCAACCAGAAGAGACCTGTGCTTCA
CTCCTCAGGTGCAGGCTGCCTATCAGAAGGTGGTGGCTGGTGTGGCCAATGCCCTGGCTCACAAATACCA
CTGAGATCTTTTTCCCTCTGCCAAAAATTATGGGGACATCATGAAGCCCCTTGAGCATCTGACTTCTGGC
TAATAAAGGAAATTTATTTTCATTGCAATAGTGTGTTGGAATTTTTTGTGTCTCTCACTCGGAAGGACAT
ATGGGAGGGCAAATCATTTAAAACATCAGAATGAGTATTTGGTTTAGAGTTTGGCAACATATGCCCATAT
GCTGGCTGCCATGAACAAAGGTTGGCTATAAAGAGGTCATCAGTATATGAAACAGCCCCCTGCTGTC
